>Addgene plasmid #28109 | FGD5 | depositor partial sequence | sequence record 13309 | Author sequence
GGACAGTCCAGAGCCCTTGTCATCGCACAGGAACTGCTATCTTCAGAGAAAGCATACGTGGAGATGCTCC
AGCACTTAAATCTGGATTTCCATGGAGCTGTCATGAGGGCCTTGGATGACATGGACCATGAAGGCAGAGA
CACATTGGCCCGGGAGGAGCTGAGGCAGGGCCTGAGTGAACTCCCAGCCATCCACGACCTTCATCAAGGC
ATCCTGGAGGAGCTGGAGGAAAGGCTGTCAAATTGGGAGAGCCAGCAGAAGGTAGCTGACGTCTTCCTGG
CCCGGGAGCAGGGGTTTGATCACCACGCCACTCACATCCTGCAGTTCGACAGGTACCTAGGTCTGCTCAG
TGAGAATTGCCTCCACTCTCCCCGGCTGGCAGCTGCTGTCCGTGAATTTGAGCAGAGTGTACAAGGAGGC
AGCCAGACTGCGAAGCATCGGCTGCTGCGGGTGGTTCAACGCCTCTTCCAGTACCAAGTGCTCCTCACAG
ACTATTTAAACAACCTTTGTCCGGACTCCGCCGAGTACGACAACACACAGGGTGCACTGAGCCTCATCTC
CAAAGTCACAGACCGTGCCAACGACAGCATGGAGCAAGGGGAAAACCTGCAGAAGCTGGTCCACATTGAG
CACAGCGTCCGGGGCCAAGGGGATCTCCTCCAGCCAGGAAGGGAGTTTCTGAAGGAAGGGACGCTGATGA
AAGTAACAGGGAAAAACAGACGGCCCCGGCACCTATTTCTGATGAACGATGTGCTCCTGTACACCTATCC
CCAGAAGGATGGGAAGTACCGGCTGAAGAACACATTGGCTGTGGCCAACATGAAGGTCAGCCGCCCTGTG
ATGGAGAAAGTGCCCTACGCTCTAAAGATTGAGACTTCCGAGTCCTGCCTGATGCTGTCTGCGAGCTCCT
GTGCAGAGAGGGACGAGTGGTATGGCTGTCTGAGCAGAGCCCTCCCTGAGGACTACAAGGCCCAGGCGCT
GGCTGCATTCCACCATAGCGTGGAGATACGAGAGAGGCTGGGGGTTAGCCTTGGGGAGAGGCCCCCCACC
CTGGTGCCTGTCACACACGTCATGATGTGCATGAACTGCGGCTGCGACTTCTCCCTCACCCTGCGGCGTC
ATCACTGTCACGCCTGTGGCAAGATCGTGTGCCGGAACTGTTCGCGGAACAAGTACCCGCTGAAGTACCT
GAAGGACAGGATGGCCAAGGTCTGCGACGGCTGCTTCGGGGAGCTGAAGAAGCGGGGC
