>Addgene plasmid #28109 | FGD5 | addgene partial sequence | sequence record 34432 | 28109 with T7-term
CGGGCTTTGTTAGCAGCCGGATCTCAGTGGTGGTGGTGGTGGTGCTCGAGTGCGGCCGCAAGCTTCGTCA
TCAGCCCCGCTTCTTCAGCTCCCCGAAGCAGCCGTCGCAGACCTTGGCCATCCTGTCCTTCAGGTACTTC
AGCGGGTACTTGTTCCGCGAACAGTTCCGGCACACGATCTTGCCACAGGCGTGACAGTGATGACGCCGCA
GGGTGAGGGAGAAGTCGCAGCCGCAGTTCATGCACATCATGACGTGTGTGACAGGCACCAGGGTGGGGGG
CCTCTCCCCAAGGCTAACCCCCAGCCTCTCTCGTATCTCCACGCTATGGTGGAATGCAGCCAGCGCCTGG
GCCTTGTAGTCCTCAGGGAGGGCTCTGCTCAGACAGCCATACCACTCGTCCCTCTCTGCACAGGAGCTCG
CAGACAGCATCAGGCAGGACTCGGAAGTCTCAATCTTTAGAGCGTAGGGCACTTTCTCCATCACAGGGCG
GCTGACCTTCATGTTGGCCACAGCCAATGTGTTCTTCAGCCGGTACTTCCCATCCTTCTGGGGATAGGTG
TACAGGAGCACATCGTTCATCAGAAATAGGTGCCGGGGCCGTCTGTTTTTCCCTGTTACTTTCATCAGCG
TCCCTTCCTTCAGAAACTCCCTTCCTGGCTGGAGGAGATCCCCTTGGCCCCGGACGCTGTGCTCAATGTG
GACCAGCTTCTGCAGGTTTTCCCCTTGCTCCATGCTGTCGTTGGCACGGTCTGTGACTTTGGAGATGAGG
CTCAGTGCACCCTGTGTGTTGTCGTACTCGGCGGAGTCCGGACAA
