>Addgene plasmid #28109 | FGD5 | addgene partial sequence | sequence record 34433 | 28109 with T7
ATTTTGTTTACTTTAAGAAGGAGATATACCATGCATCATCATCATCATCACAGCAGCGGCAGAGAAAACT
TGTATTTCCAGGGCGGACAGTCCAGAGCCCTTGTCATCGCACAGGAACTGCTATCTTCAGAGAAAGCATA
CGTGGAGATGCTCCAGCACTTAAATCTGGATTTCCATGGAGCTGTCATGAGGGCCTTGGATGACATGGAC
CATGAAGGCAGAGACACATTGGCCCGGGAGGAGCTGAGGCAGGGCCTGAGTGAACTCCCAGCCATCCACG
ACCTTCATCAAGGCATCCTGGAGGAGCTGGAGGAAAGGCTGTCAAATTGGGAGAGCCAGCAGAAGGTAGC
TGACGTCTTCCTGGCCCGGGAGCAGGGGTTTGATCACCACGCCACTCACATCCTGCAGTTCGACAGGTAC
CTAGGTCTGCTCAGTGAGAATTGCCTCCACTCTCCCCGGCTGGCAGCTGCTGTCCGTGAATTTGAGCAGA
GTGTACAAGGAGGCAGCCAGACTGCGAAGCATCGGCTGCTGCGGGTGGTTCAACGCCTCTTCCAGTACCA
AGTGCTCCTCACAGACTATTTAAACAACCTTTGTCCGGACTCCGCCGAGTACGACAACACACAGGGTGCA
CTGAGCCTCATCTCCAAAGTCACAGACCGTGCCAACGACAGCATGGAGCAAGGGGAAAACCTGCAGAAGC
TGGTCCACATTGAGCACAGCGTCCGGGGCCAAGGGGATCTCCTCCAGCCAGGAAGGGAGTTTCTGAAGGA
AGGGACGCTGATGAAAGTAACAGGGAAAAACAGACGGCCCCGGCACCTATT
