[The description below was written by a language model from this plasmid's Addgene catalogue record.]
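Description:
FGD5 is a bacterial expression plasmid built on the pET28-MHL backbone, a structural-genomics derivative of the pET28 family. It carries a fragment of the human FGD5 gene (FYVE, RhoGEF and PH domain containing 5, also known as ZFYVE23). The plasmid is selected with kanamycin and is recorded as low copy. The origin of replication is not listed, and no feature table accompanies the record, so the arrangement of the backbone elements cannot be confirmed here. The promoter is also not stated explicitly. The use of a T7 sequencing primer at the 5′ end fits the T7-driven expression typical of pET vectors, which would require a host supplying T7 RNA polymerase for protein production.

The insert is about 1.25 kb and encodes residues 889–1304 of FGD5 rather than the full open reading frame, in keeping with the record's note that the construct may not be a full ORF. It was introduced by ligation-independent cloning, and whether the cloning sites survive is unknown. The backbone supplies an N-terminal His-tag followed by a TEV protease cleavage site. The recombinant fragment can therefore be captured by immobilised metal affinity chromatography, and the tag can then be removed by TEV digestion to leave near-native protein.

The stated purpose is bacterial expression for structure determination, and the depositor links this construct to a deposited crystal structure of the protein fragment. It is suited to producing purified FGD5 domain protein for crystallography or related biophysical and biochemical studies.
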