Addgene plasmid #28109: FGD5
Purpose: Bacterial expression for structure determination; may not be full ORF
Depositing lab: Cheryl Arrowsmith. Depositing organization: University of Toronto.
Backbone
  Vector backbone: pET28-MHL (Addgene plasmid 26096)
  Backbone manufacturer: SGC
  Backbone size w/o insert (bp): 7325
  Vector type: Bacterial Expression
Growth in bacteria
  Bacterial resistance: Kanamycin, 50 μg/mL
  Growth temperature: 37°C
  Growth strain: DH5alpha
  Copy number: Low Copy
Gene/Insert
  Gene/Insert name: FGD5:HPC09X-H08:C212499 (alt names: PDB: 3MPX; FYVE, RhoGEF and PH domain containing 5)
  Species: H. sapiens (human)
  Insert size (bp): 1248
  Mutation: contains amino acid residues 889-1304.
  GenBank ID: BC132814
  Entrez Gene: FGD5 (a.k.a. ZFYVE23)
  Tag / fusion protein: His-tag with TEV site (N terminal on backbone)
  Cloning method: Restriction Enzyme; 5′ cloning site ligation-independent cloning (unknown if destroyed); 3′ cloning site ligation-independent cloning (unknown if destroyed)
  Sequencing primers: 5′ T7
Terms and licenses: Academic/Nonprofit Terms; Industry Terms: Not Available to Industry
Depositor comments: PDB: 3MPX. http://www.thesgc.org/structures/3MPX/
How to cite: FGD5 was a gift from Cheryl Arrowsmith (Addgene plasmid # 28109 ; http://n2t.net/addgene:28109 ; RRID:Addgene_28109)
